>Addgene plasmid #168936 | pEntry_HCoV-OC43-nsp8 | addgene full sequence | sequence record 410932 | Addgene NGS Result
CAAATAATGATTTTATTTTGACTGATAGTGACCTGTTCGTTGCAACAAATTGATGAGCAATGCTTTTTTA
TAATGCCAACTTTGTACAAAAAAGCAGAAGGGCCGTCAAGGCCAGGATCCATGGGATCCGCTTTACAGAG
TGAATTTGTTAATATGGCTAGCTTCGTTGAATATGAAGTTGCTAAGAAAAATCTTGATGAGGCGCGTTTT
AGTGGTTCTGCTAATCAACAGCAGTTAAAACAGCTAGAGAAAGCCTGTAATATTGCTAAATCTGCTTATG
AACGCGACCGTGCTGTAGCAAAAAAGTTGGAGCGTATGGCTGATTTGGCTCTCACTAATATGTATAAAGA
AGCTAGAATTAATGATAAGAAGAGTAAGGTTGTTTCTGCCTTGCAAACTATGCTTTTTAGTATGGTGCGT
AAGTTAGATAATCAAGCTCTGAATTCAATATTAGATAACGCTGTGAAGGGTTGTGTACCATTGAATGCAA
TACCTTCATTGGCAGCAAATACTCTGAATATAATTGTACCAGATAAAAGTGTTTATGACCAGGTAGTTGA
TAATGTCTATGTTACCTATGCGGGTAATGTATGGCAGATTCAAACTATCCAGGATTCAGATGGTACAAAT
AAGCAGTTGAATGAGATATCTGATGATTGTAACTGGCCACTAGTTATTATTGCAAATCGGTATAATGAGG
TATCTGCTACTGTTTTGCAACTTAATTAAGACGCGATCGCGGCCTCATGGGCCCAGCTTTCTTGTACAAA
GTTGGCATTATAAAAAATAATTGCTCATCAATTTGTTGCAACGAACAGGTCACTATCAGTCAAAATAAAA
TCATTATTTGCCATCCAGCTGATATCCCCTATAGTGAGTCGTATTACATGGTCATAGCTGTTTCCTGGCA
GCTCTGGCCCGTGTCTCAAAATCTCTGATGTTACATTGCACAAGATAAAAATATATCATCATGCCTCCTC
TAGACCAGCCAGGACAGAAATGCCTCGACTTCGCTGCTACCCAAGGTTGCCGGGTGACGCACACCGTGGA
AACGGATGAAGGCACGAACCCAGTGGACATAAGCCTGTTCGGTTCGTAAGCTGTAATGCAAGTAGCGTAT
GCGCTCACGCAACTGGTCCAGAACCTTGACCGAACGCAGCGGTGGTAACGGCGCAGTGGCGGTTTTCATG
GCTTGTTATGACTGTTTTTTTGGGGTACAGTCTATGCCTCGGGCATCCAAGCAGCAAGCGCGTTACGCCG
TGGGTCGATGTTTGATGTTATGGAGCAGCAACGATGTTACGCAGCAGGGCAGTCGCCCTAAAACAAAGTT
AAACATTATGAGGGAAGCGGTGATCGCCGAAGTATCGACTCAACTATCAGAGGTAGTTGGCGTCATCGAG
CGCCATCTCGAACCGACGTTGCTGGCCGTACATTTGTACGGCTCCGCAGTGGATGGCGGCCTGAAGCCAC
ACAGTGATATTGATTTGCTGGTTACGGTGACCGTAAGGCTTGATGAAACAACGCGGCGAGCTTTGATCAA
CGACCTTTTGGAAACTTCGGCTTCCCCTGGAGAGAGCGAGATTCTCCGCGCTGTAGAAGTCACCATTGTT
GTGCACGACGACATCATTCCGTGGCGTTATCCAGCTAAGCGCGAACTGCAATTTGGAGAATGGCAGCGCA
ATGACATTCTTGCAGGTATCTTCGAGCCAGCCACGATCGACATTGATCTGGCTATCTTGCTGACAAAAGC
AAGAGAACATAGCGTTGCCTTGGTAGGTCCAGCGGCGGAGGAACTCTTTGATCCGGTTCCTGAACAGGAT
CTATTTGAGGCGCTAAATGAAACCTTAACGCTATGGAACTCGCCGCCCGACTGGGCTGGCGATGAGCGAA
ATGTAGTGCTTACGTTGTCCCGCATTTGGTACAGCGCAGTAACCGGCAAAATCGCGCCGAAGGATGTCGC
TGCCGACTGGGCAATGGAGCGCCTGCCGGCCCAGTATCAGCCCGTCATACTTGAAGCTAGACAGGCTTAT
CTTGGACAAGAAGAAGATCGCTTGGCCTCGCGCGCAGATCAGTTGGAAGAATTTGTCCACTACGTGAAAG
GCGAGATCACCAAGGTAGTCGGCAAATAACCCTCGAGCCACCCATGACCAAAATCCCTTAACGTGAGTTA
CGCGTCGTTCCACTGAGCGTCAGACCCCGTAGAAAAGATCAAAGGATCTTCTTGAGATCCTTTTTTTCTG
CGCGTAATCTGCTGCTTGCAAACAAAAAAACCACCGCTACCAGCGGTGGTTTGTTTGCCGGATCAAGAGC
TACCAACTCTTTTTCCGAAGGTAACTGGCTTCAGCAGAGCGCAGATACCAAATACTGTTCTTCTAGTGTA
GCCGTAGTTAGGCCACCACTTCAAGAACTCTGTAGCACCGCCTACATACCTCGCTCTGCTAATCCTGTTA
CCAGTGGCTGCTGCCAGTGGCGATAAGTCGTGTCTTACCGGGTTGGACTCAAGACGATAGTTACCGGATA
AGGCGCAGCGGTCGGGCTGAACGGGGGGTTCGTGCACACAGCCCAGCTTGGAGCGAACGACCTACACCGA
ACTGAGATACCTACAGCGTGAGCTATGAGAAAGCGCCACGCTTCCCGAAGGGAGAAAGGCGGACAGGTAT
CCGGTAAGCGGCAGGGTCGGAACAGGAGAGCGCACGAGGGAGCTTCCAGGGGGAAACGCCTGGTATCTTT
ATAGTCCTGTCGGGTTTCGCCACCTCTGACTTGAGCGTCGATTTTTGTGATGCTCGTCAGGGGGGCGGAG
CCTATGGAAAAACGCCAGCAACGCGGCCTTTTTACGGTTCCTGGCCTTTTGCTGGCCTTTTGCTCACATG
TTCTTTCCTGCGTTATCCCCTGATTCTGTGGATAACCGTATTACCGCCTTTGAGTGAGCTGATACCGCTC
GCCGCAGCCGAACGACCGAGCGCAGCGAGTCAGTGAGCGAGGAAGCGGAAGAGCGCCCAATACGCAAACC
GCCTCTCCCCGCGCGTTGGCCGATTCATTAATGCAGCTGGCACGACAGGTTTCCCGACTGGAAAGCGGGC
AGTGAGCGCAACGCAATTAATACGCGTACCGCTAGCCAGGAAGAGTTTGTAGAAACGCAAAAAGGCCATC
CGTCAGGATGGCCTTCTGCTTAGTTTGATGCCTGGCAGTTTATGGCGGGCGTCCTGCCCGCCACCCTCCG
GGCCGTTGCTTCACAACGTTCAAATCCGCTCCCGGCGGATTTGTCCTACTCAGGAGAGCGTTCACCGACA
AACAACAGATAAAACGAAAGGCCCAGTCTTCCGACTGAGCCTTTCGTTTTATTTGATGCCTGGCAGTTCC
CTACTCTCGCGTTAACGCTAGCATGGATGTTTTCCCAGTCACGACGTTGTAAAACGACGGCCAGTCTTAA
GCTCGGGCCC
Features (pLannotate 1.2.2; 12 found; start..end, strand, type, name):
      1..97      +  protein_bind   attL1: mutant version of attL; recombination site for the Gateway® LR reaction LR Clonase™
    130..726     +  CDS            R1A_CVMA5 (fragment): Experimental evidence at protein level: Swiss-Prot protein existence level 1. [Non-structural protein 1]: binds to the 40S ribosomal subunit and inhibits host translation. The nsp1-40S ribosome complex further induces an endonucleolytic cleavage near the 5'UTR of host mRNAs, targeting them for degradation. By suppressing host gene expression, nsp1 facilitates efficient viral gene expression in infected cells and evasion from host immune response (By similarity). From Murine coronavirus (strain A59) (MHV-A59) (Murine hepatitis virus).
    752..850     -  protein_bind   attL2: mutant version of attL; recombination site for the Gateway® LR reaction LR Clonase™
    868..886     -  promoter       T7 promoter: promoter for bacteriophage T7 RNA polymerase
   1076..1099    +  promoter       Pc promoter (fragment): intI1 (promoter lies within the coding sequence); class 1 integron promoter
   1275..1331    +  CDS            GmR (fragment): gentamycin acetyltransferase; aacC1; confers resistance to gentamycin
   1338..2129    +  CDS            SmR: aminoglycoside adenylyltransferase (Murphy, 1985); aadA; confers resistance to spectinomycin and streptomycin
   2222..2810    +  rep_origin     ori: high-copy-number ColE1/pMB1/pBR322/pUC origin of replication
   2993..3085    +  CDS            lacI (fragment): lac repressor; lacI; The lac repressor binds to the lac operator to inhibit transcription in E. coli. This inhibition can be relieved by adding lactose or isopropyl-β-D-thiogalactopyranoside (IPTG).
   3140..3167    -  terminator     rrnB T2 terminator: transcription terminator T2 from the E. coli rrnB gene
   3299..3342    +  terminator     rrnB T1 terminator: Escherichia coli rrnB; transcription terminator T1 from the E. coli rrnB gene
   3389..3425    -  CDS            lacZα (fragment): LacZα fragment of β-galactosidase; lacZ fragment
