[The description below was written by a language model from this plasmid's Addgene catalogue record and pLannotate feature annotations shown in this document.]
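Description:
pEntry_HCoV-OC43-nsp8 is a Gateway-compatible Entry clone built on the pENTR223.1*SfiI backbone and carrying the coding sequence for non-structural protein 8 (nsp8) of human coronavirus OC43, one of the mature products of the ORF1ab replicase polyprotein. It is a small bacterial plasmid (about 3.4 kb in the sequenced record) propagated in E. coli at high copy from a ColE1/pUC-type origin and selected with spectinomycin through the aadA (SmR) aminoglycoside adenylyltransferase gene, which lies downstream of a fragment of a class 1 integron Pc promoter. Short remnants of gentamicin resistance, lacI and lacZα sequences are annotated but are only backbone fragments, and rrnB T1 and T2 terminators sit upstream of the cloning region, where they help insulate it from read-through transcription.

The 591 bp insert was made by commercial gene synthesis and cloned between SfiI sites, placing it between attL1 and attL2 so that an LR recombination reaction can move it into any attR-containing destination vector. According to the depositor's notes, the 5′ linker supplies an ATG flanked by BamHI sites and the 3′ linker a TAA stop flanked by PacI and AsiSI sites; because nsp8 is normally released by proteolysis and lacks its own start and stop codons, these presumably provide them in a removable form. The automated annotation labels the ORF as a fragment of the murine hepatitis virus replicase polyprotein, with nsp1-related text. This reflects homology to a related betacoronavirus rather than the insert's identity. The Entry vector has no promoter intended for expressing the insert; a T7 promoter lies beyond attL2 in reverse orientation. The clone belongs to a collection of human coronavirus ORFs intended for flexible transfer into expression or interaction-assay vectors.
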