Addgene plasmid #168936: pEntry_HCoV-OC43-nsp8
Purpose: Gateway-compatible Entry vector
Depositing lab: Pascal Falter-Braun. Depositing organization: Helmholtz Munich. Publication: A resource of human coronavirus protein-coding sequences in a flexible, multipurpose Gateway Entry clone collection. Weller B, Lin CW, Pogoutse O, Sauer M, Marin-de la Rosa N, Strobel A, Young V, Knapp JJ, Rayhan A, Falter C, Kim DK, Roth FP, Falter-Braun P. G3 (Bethesda). 2023 Jul 5;13(7):jkad105. doi: 10.1093/g3journal/jkad105. PubMed 37267226.
Backbone
  Vector backbone: pENTR223.1*SfiI
  Backbone size w/o insert (bp): 2800
  Vector type: Gateway-compatible Entry vector
Growth in bacteria
  Bacterial resistance: Spectinomycin, 50 μg/mL
  Growth temperature: 37°C
  Growth strain: DH5alpha
  Copy number: High Copy
Gene/Insert
  Gene/Insert name: HCoV-OC43-nsp8 (alt name: nsp8)
  Species: Other
  Insert size (bp): 591
  Entrez Gene: ORF1ab (a.k.a. EYW02_gp1)
  Cloning method: Restriction Enzyme; 5′ cloning site SfiI (unknown if destroyed); 3′ cloning site SfiI (unknown if destroyed)
  Sequencing primers: 5′ M13 uni (-21); 3′ M13 rev (-29)
Resource information
  A portion of this plasmid was derived from a plasmid made by: Synthesized by Twist Bioscience
Terms and licenses: Academic/Nonprofit Terms; Industry Terms: Not Available to Industry
Depositor comments: 5'-linker: SfiI-BamHI-ATG-BamHI (GGCCGTCAaggccaggatccatgggatcc), 3'-linker: PacI-TAA-AsiSI-SfiI (cttaatTAAgacgcgatcgcggcctcatGGGCC).
How to cite: pEntry_HCoV-OC43-nsp8 was a gift from Pascal Falter-Braun (Addgene plasmid # 168936 ; http://n2t.net/addgene:168936 ; RRID:Addgene_168936)
