>Addgene plasmid #168936 | pEntry_HCoV-OC43-nsp8 | depositor partial sequence | sequence record 327436 | gene-specific Insert sequence
GCTTTACAGAGTGAATTTGTTAATATGGCTAGCTTCGTTGAATATGAAGTTGCTAAGAAAAATCTTGATG
AGGCGCGTTTTAGTGGTTCTGCTAATCAACAGCAGTTAAAACAGCTAGAGAAAGCCTGTAATATTGCTAA
ATCTGCTTATGAACGCGACCGTGCTGTAGCAAAAAAGTTGGAGCGTATGGCTGATTTGGCTCTCACTAAT
ATGTATAAAGAAGCTAGAATTAATGATAAGAAGAGTAAGGTTGTTTCTGCCTTGCAAACTATGCTTTTTA
GTATGGTGCGTAAGTTAGATAATCAAGCTCTGAATTCAATATTAGATAACGCTGTGAAGGGTTGTGTACC
ATTGAATGCAATACCTTCATTGGCAGCAAATACTCTGAATATAATTGTACCAGATAAAAGTGTTTATGAC
CAGGTAGTTGATAATGTCTATGTTACCTATGCGGGTAATGTATGGCAGATTCAAACTATCCAGGATTCAG
ATGGTACAAATAAGCAGTTGAATGAGATATCTGATGATTGTAACTGGCCACTAGTTATTATTGCAAATCG
GTATAATGAGGTATCTGCTACTGTTTTGCAA
